Addgene plasmid #229978: pDF1b-iRGP
Purpose: Rhamnose inducible expression of Rhodotorula glutinis RgPAL gene
Depositing lab: Christie Peebles. Depositing organization: Colorado State University, Fort Collins. Publication: Improving trans-cinnamic acid production in a model cyanobacterium. Hunstiger D, Ma H, Paton AJ, Peebles CAM. Biotechnol Prog. 2025 Mar-Apr;41(2):e3512. doi: 10.1002/btpr.3512. Epub 2024 Oct 1. PubMed 40235106.
Backbone
  Vector backbone: pDF1b
  Backbone size w/o insert (bp): 7861
  Total vector size (bp): 11102
  Modifications to backbone: y25f mobA mutation at 5574-5575 Mutated site in mobA gene with inactivated nickase activity to increase transformation efficiency, based on: Bishe B, Taton A, Golden JW. Modification of RSF1010-Based Broad-Host-Range Plasmids for Improved Conjugation and Cyanobacterial Bioprospecting. iScience. 2019;20:216-228.doi:10.1016/j.isci.2019.09.002
  Vector type: Bacterial Expression
Growth in bacteria
  Bacterial resistance: Spectinomycin, 50 μg/mL
  Growth temperature: 37°C
  Growth strain: DH5alpha
  Copy number: Low Copy
Gene/Insert 1
  Gene/Insert name: Prha Rhamnose Inducible Promoter
  Species: Synthetic
  Insert size (bp): 1099
  Promoter: n/a
  Cloning method: Gibson Cloning
  Sequencing primers: 5′ ttattgcagaaagccatc; 3′ ttctacctcctttgtatattataaac
Gene/Insert 2
  Gene/Insert name: Rhodotorula glutinis RgPAL
  Species: Rhodotorula glutinis
  Insert size (bp): 2142
  Promoter: Prha
  Cloning method: Gibson Cloning
  Sequencing primers: 5′ atggcacctagcgttgac; 3′ ctaggccatcatcttgactaatac
Terms and licenses: Academic/Nonprofit Terms; Industry Terms
Depositor comments: Twenty-six initial pDF plasmids were generously shared with us by the lab of Dr. Paulo Kallio. Dr. Jacob Sebesta generated the initial pDF1b backbone used in this study. The Prha rhamnose inducible promoter was synthesized based on: Kelly CL, Taylor GM, Hitchcock A, Torres-Méndez A, Heap JT. A Rhamnose-inducible system for precise and temporal control of gene expression in cyanobacteria. ACS Synth Biol. 2018;7(4):1056-1066. doi:10.1021/acssynbio.7b00435
How to cite: pDF1b-iRGP was a gift from Christie Peebles (Addgene plasmid # 229978 ; http://n2t.net/addgene:229978 ; RRID:Addgene_229978)
