[The description below was written by a language model from this plasmid's Addgene catalogue record and pLannotate feature annotations shown in this document.]
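Description:
pDF1b-iRGP is an 11.1 kb broad-host-range bacterial expression plasmid built on the pDF1b backbone, an RSF1010-derived replicon. The feature table shows the RSF1010 oriV together with the RepA, RepB and RepC replication proteins it depends on. It also shows the mobilisation region (oriT, mobB, mobC), which allows conjugative transfer when a helper conjugative plasmid is present. The backbone carries a Y25F substitution in mobA that inactivates the nickase activity; the depositor states this was introduced to increase transformation efficiency. The plasmid is maintained at low copy in E. coli and selected with spectinomycin through the aadA (SmR) aminoglycoside adenylyltransferase gene, which is followed by a lambda t0 terminator. Short annotated fragments, such as pieces of rop, GmR, lac operator and the AmpR promoter, appear to be remnants of earlier cloning rather than functional parts.

The payload is a rhamnose-inducible expression cassette. A synthetic Prha module supplies the E. coli activator RhaS, encoded on the reverse strand, and the divergently oriented rhaB promoter. Together these switch on transcription in response to L-rhamnose, following a design previously described for controlled gene expression in cyanobacteria. Downstream lies the roughly 2.1 kb phenylalanine ammonia-lyase gene RgPAL from Rhodotorula glutinis. This enzyme deaminates L-phenylalanine to trans-cinnamic acid, and the annotation notes a matching activity on tyrosine to give p-coumaric acid. Transcription is terminated by a T7Te terminator followed by the rrnB T1 and T2 terminators. The associated study concerns improving trans-cinnamic acid production in a model cyanobacterium, so the plasmid is suited to titratable PAL expression for that kind of metabolic engineering.
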