Features (pLannotate 1.2.2; 24 found; start..end, strand, type, name):
    113..136     -  promoter       Pc promoter (fragment): intI1 (promoter lies within the coding sequence); class 1 integron promoter
    209..249     -  CDS            rop (fragment): Rop protein, which maintains plasmids at low copy number; rop
    285..360     +  promoter       lacIq promoter: lacI (mutant); In the lacIq allele, a single base change in the promoter boosts expression of the lacI gene about 10-fold.
    364..1197    -  CDS            rhaS: RHAS_ECOLI - Also known as rhaC2. Experimental evidence at protein level: Swiss-Prot protein existence level 1. Activates expression of the rhaBAD and rhaT operons. From Escherichia coli (strain K12).
   1239..1259    -  protein_bind   lac operator (fragment): The lac repressor binds to the lac operator to inhibit transcription in E. coli. This inhibition can be relieved by adding lactose or isopropyl-β-D-thiogalactopyranoside (IPTG). lac repressor encoded by lacI
   1273..1290    -  protein_bind   lac operator (fragment): The lac repressor binds to the lac operator to inhibit transcription in E. coli. This inhibition can be relieved by adding lactose or isopropyl-β-D-thiogalactopyranoside (IPTG). lac repressor encoded by lacI
   1304..1420    +  promoter       rhaB promoter: promoter of the E. coli rhaBAD operon, conferring tight induction with L-rhamnose and repression with D-glucose in the presence of RhaR and RhaS (Giacalone et al., 2006)
   1460..3598    +  CDS            PAL: PALY_RHOTO - Experimental evidence at protein level: Swiss-Prot protein existence level 1. Catalyzes the non-oxidative deamination of L-phenylalanine and L-tyrosine to form trans-cinnamic acid and p-coumaric acid respectively with similar efficiencies. Facilitates the commitment step in phenylpropanoid pathways that produce lignins, coumarins and flavonoids. From Rhodosporidium toruloides (Yeast) (Rhodotorula gracilis).
   3609..3636    +  terminator     T7Te terminator: phage T7 early transcription terminator
   3794..3909    +  ncRNA          5S rRNA: Accession: RF00001 - 5S ribosomal RNA
   3913..3999    +  terminator     rrnB T1 terminator: Escherichia coli rrnB; transcription terminator T1 from the E. coli rrnB gene
   4091..4118    +  terminator     rrnB T2 terminator: transcription terminator T2 from the E. coli rrnB gene
   4137..4177    +  promoter       AmpR promoter (fragment): bla
   4597..4991    -  rep_origin     RSF1010 oriV: replication origin of the broad-host-range plasmid RSF1010; requires the RSF1010 RepA/B/C proteins for replication (Scholz et al., 1989)
   5021..5302    -  CDS            mobC: MOBC_ECOLX - Protein predicted: Swiss-Prot protein existence level 4. This protein is essential to promote the specific transfer of the plasmid in the presence of conjugative plasmids. From Escherichia coli.
   5333..5420    +  oriT           RSF1010 oriT: origin of transfer of the broad-host-range plasmid RSF1010 (Scholz et al., 1989)
   6249..6659    +  CDS            mobB: MOBB2_ECOLX - Protein predicted: Swiss-Prot protein existence level 4. This protein is essential to promote the specific transfer of the plasmid in the presence of conjugative plasmids. From Escherichia coli.
   6659..7630    +  CDS            RSF1010 RepB: replication protein B of the broad-host-range plasmid RSF1010 (Scholz et al., 1989); repB
   8073..8147    +  ncRNA          Plasmid R1162: Accession: RF00043 - R1162-like plasmid antisense RNA
   8141..8980    +  CDS            RSF1010 RepA: replication protein A of the broad-host-range plasmid RSF1010 (Scholz et al., 1989); repA
   8967..9818    +  CDS            RSF1010 RepC (fragment): replication protein C of the broad-host-range plasmid RSF1010 (Scholz et al., 1989); repC
  10047..10141   -  terminator     lambda t0 terminator: transcription terminator from phage lambda
  10185..10976   -  CDS            SmR: aminoglycoside adenylyltransferase (Murphy, 1985); aadA; confers resistance to spectinomycin and streptomycin
  10983..11039   -  CDS            GmR (fragment): gentamycin acetyltransferase; aacC1; confers resistance to gentamycin
>Addgene plasmid #229978 | pDF1b-iRGP | addgene full sequence | sequence record 464942 | Addgene NGS Result
AAAAAAACAGTCATAACAAGCCATGAAAACCGCCACTGCGCCGTTACCACCGCTGCGTTCGGTCAAGGTT
CTGGACCAGTTGCGTGAGCGCATACGCTACTTGCATTACAGCTTACGAACCGAACAGGCTTATGTCCACT
GGGTTCGTGTGTACACTCCCGGCATCCGCTTACAGACAAGCTGTGACCGTCTCCGGGAGCTGCATGTGTC
AGAGGTTTTCACCGTCATCACCGAAACGCGCGAGGCAGCAGATCAATTCGCGCGCGAAGGCGAAGCGGCA
CGTTGACACCATCGAATGGTGCAAAACCTTTCGCGGTATGGCATGATAGCGCCCGGAAGAGAGTCAATTC
AGGGTGGTGATTATTGCAGAAAGCCATCCCGTCCCTGGCGAATATCACGCGGTGACCAGTTAAACTCTCG
GCGAAAAAGCGTCGAAAAGTGGTTACTGTCGCTGAATCCACAGCGATAGGCGATGTCAGTAACGCTGGCC
TCGCTGTGGCGTAGCAGATGTCGGGCTTTCATCAGTCGCAGGCGGTTCAGGTATCGCTGAGGCGTCAGTC
CCGTTTGCTGCTTAAGCTGCCGATGTAGCGTACGCAGTGAAAGAGAAAATTGATCCGCCACGGCATCCCA
ATTCACCTCATCGGCAAAATGGTCCTCCAGCCAGGCCAGAAGCAAGTTGAGGCGTGATGCGCTGTTTTCC
AGGTTCTCCTGCAAACTGCTTTTACGCAGCAAGAGCAGTAATTGCATAAACAAGATCTCGCGACTGGCGG
TCGAGGGTAAATCATTTTCCCCTTCCTGCTGTTCCATCTGTGCAACCAGCTGTCGAACCTGCTGCAATAC
GCTGTGGTTAACGCGCCAGTGGGACGGATACTGCCCATCCAGCTCTTGTGGCAGCAACTGATTCAGCCCG
GCGAGAAACTGAAATCGATCCGGCGAGCGATACAGCACATTGGTCAGACACAGATTATCGGTATGTTCAT
ACAGATGCCGATCATGATCGCGTACGAAACAGACCGTGCCACCGGTGATGGTATAGGGCTGCCCATTAAA
CACATGAATACCCGTGCCATGTTCGACAATCACAATTTCATGAAAATCATGATGATGTTCAGGAAAATCC
GCCTGCGGGAGCCGGGGTTCTATCGCCACGGACGCGTTACCAGACGGAAAAAAATCCACACTATGTAATA
CGGTCATACTGGCCTCCTGATGTCGTCAACACGGCGAAATATGTGTGAAATTGTTATCCGCTCACAATTG
AATCTAAGTATCATTGTTATCCGCTCACAAGTCAACACTCTTTCCACAATTCAGCAAATTGTGAACATCA
TCACGTTCATCTTTCCCTGGTTGCCAATGGCCCATTTTCCTGTCAGTAACGAGAAGGTCGCGTATTCAGG
CGCTTTTTAGACTGGTCGTAATGAATCGGGTAAGTTTATAATATACAAAGGAGGTAGAAATGGCACCTAG
CGTTGACAGCATCGCAACATCTGTGGCTAATTCCTTATCCAACGGATTGCATGCGGCAGCCGCTGCTAAC
GGTGGGGACGTCCATAAAAAGACGGCGGGGGCAGGGTCTCTCTTACCCACGACGGAGACAACGCAGTTAG
ACATTGTTGAACGAATTCTAGCCGATGCCGGCGCTACTGACCAAATTAAGCTAGACGGTTACACCTTGAC
CTTAGGCGACGTTGTTGGGGCTGCCCGTCGCGGTCGGTCCGTAAAGGTTGCGGATAGCCCACACATTCGA
GAAAAAATTGACGCCTCCGTTGAATTTTTACGGACACAGCTAGACAACAGCGTATATGGGGTGACGACTG
GTTTCGGCGGCAGCGCTGACACGCGCACCGAAGACGCCATTAGCTTACAGAAAGCACTACTCGAGCATCA
GTTATGTGGGGTACTCCCAACGTCTATGGACGGATTTGCACTAGGGCGGGGGCTCGAGAACTCTCTGCCT
CTCGAAGTCGTGCGCGGTGCGATGACTATCCGCGTAAACTCTCTCACACGTGGTCATTCCGCTGTGCGTA
TTGTAGTACTCGAAGCATTGACTAACTTCCTAAACCACGGCATCACTCCAATCGTTCCTTTACGCGGCAC
AATTTCTGCATCCGGTGACTTATCTCCACTGAGTTATATCGCGGCTAGCATTACCGGGCACCCAGACTCT
AAGGTGCATGTCGATGGCAAGATTATGTCTGCACAAGAAGCCATCGCCTTAAAGGGCTTACAACCGGTTG
TATTGGGCCCAAAAGAAGGATTGGGTTTAGTGAATGGCACTGCCGTATCTGCAAGTATGGCGACGTTGGC
TCTCACGGATGCCCATGTCCTGAGCTTGCTCGCTCAAGCCCTGACGGCCCTAACGGTTGAAGCCATGGTC
GGACATGCAGGTAGCTTCCATCCATTTCTACACGACGTTACACGTCCGCACCCGACTCAAATTGAAGTCG
CGCGCAATATTCGTACATTACTAGAAGGGTCTAAATATGCTGTTCATCACGAGACCGAAGTTAAAGTCAA
AGATGATGAGGGGATTCTCCGACAAGACCGCTATCCCCTGCGTTGCTCTCCACAGTGGTTAGGGCCACTG
GTCAGCGACATGATTCATGCACATGCTGTCCTCTCCTTAGAAGCGGGGCAATCTACGACGGACAATCCTC
TGATTGACTTAGAGAATAAAATGACGCATCACGGCGGAGCGTTTATGGCATCTTCCGTAGGTAACACTAT
GGAAAAGACTCGCCTGGCAGTAGCATTAATGGGCAAGGTTTCCTTTACACAGTTAACCGAGATGTTAAAC
GCAGGTATGAACCGTGCGTTACCGTCTTGCCTGGCAGCGGAAGATCCGTCTCTGTCTTACCACTGCAAGG
GACTAGACATTGCCGCAGCGGCATACACCTCCGAATTGGGCCATTTAGCCAATCCTGTGTCTACCCATGT
CCAGCCGGCTGAAATGGGAAACCAAGCTATCAATTCTCTAGCTTTAATTAGTGCACGTCGAACTGCGGAA
GCAAATGATGTACTCAGTTTACTCCTAGCGACCCACTTATATTGTGTCCTACAAGCCGTAGATCTGCGTG
CTATGGAGTTTGAGCACACTAAAGCCTTCGAGCCAATGGTGACCGAGCTCTTGAAACAGCATTTCGGAGC
CCTGGCCACTGCAGAAGTTGAGGACAAAGTACGAAAATCCATCTACAAGCGTTTGCAGCAGAACAACAGT
TACGACCTGGAACAGCGGTGGCATGATACATTCTCTGTCGCTACGGGCGCAGTGGTAGAAGCCTTGGCAG
GACAGGAGGTGTCTTTGGCATCCCTGAACGCGTGGAAGGTAGCATGTGCGGAAAAGGCTATTGCTTTAAC
ACGCTCCGTGCGAGACAGCTTTTGGGCTGCCCCAAGCTCCTCTTCCCCCGCTCTGAAATACTTGAGCCCA
CGGACCCGAGTGTTGTATAGCTTTGTTCGTGAGGAGGTAGGAGTAAAGGCACGCCGCGGGGACGTGTATT
TGGGGAAACAAGAAGTAACTATTGGGACAAATGTATCTCGTATTTATGAAGCGATCAAATCTGGTCGGAT
TGCCCCTGTATTAGTCAAGATGATGGCCTAGTCACACTGGCTCACCTTCGGGTGGGCCTTTCTGCGTTTA
TATACGAGAGAGAGAATATAAAAAGCCAGATTATTAATCCGGCTTTTTTATTATTTTACTAGAGAAGCTT
GGCTGTTTTGGCGGATGAGAGAAGATTTTCAGCCTGATACAGATTAAATCAGAACGCAGAAGCGGTCTGA
TAAAACAGAATTTGCCTGGCGGCAGTAGCGCGGTGGTCCCACCTGACCCCATGCCGAACTCAGAAGTGAA
ACGCCGTAGCGCCGATGGTAGTGTGGGGTCTCCCCATGCGAGAGTAGGGAACTGCCAGGCATCAAATAAA
ACGAAAGGCTCAGTCGAAAGACTGGGCCTTTCGTTTTATCTGTTGTTTGTCGGTGAACGCTCTCCTGAGT
AGGACAAATCCGCCGGGAGCGGATTTGAACGTTGCGAAGCAACGGCCCGGAGGGTGGCGGGCAGGACGCC
CGCCATAAACTGCCAGGCATCAAATTAAGCAGAAGGCCATCCTGACGGATGGCCTTTTTGCGTTTCTACA
AACTCTTTTGTTTATTTTTCTAAATACATTCAAATATGTATCCGCTCCTAGGGGATCCCATGGTACGCTA
GCTGAAAGCGACCAGGTGCTCGGCGTGGCAAGACTCGCAGCGAACCCGTAGAAAGCCATGCTCCAGCCGC
CCGCATTGGAGAAATTCTTCAAATTCCCGTTGCACATAGCCCGGCAATTCCTTTCCCTGCTCTGCCATAA
GCGCAGCGAATGCCGGGTAATACTCGTCAACGATCTGATAGAGAAGGGTTTGCTCGGGTCGGTGGCTCTG
GTAACGACCAGTATCCCGATCCCGGCTGGCCGTCCTGGCCGCCACATGAGGCATGTTCCGCGTCCTTGCA
ATACTGTGTTTACATACAGTCTATCGCTTAGCGGAAAGTTCTTTTACCCTCAGCCGAAATGCCTGCCGTT
GCTAGACATTGCCAGCCAGTGCCCGTCACTCCCGTACTAACTGTCACGAACCCCTGCAATAACTGTCACG
CCCCCCTGCAATAACTGTCACGAACCCCTGCAATAACTGTCACGCCCCCAAACCTGCAAACCCAGCAGGG
GCGGGGGCTGGCGGGGTGTTGGAAAAATCCATCCATGATTATCTAAGAATAATCCACTAGGCGCGGTTAT
CAGCGCCCTTGTGGGGCGCTGCTGCCCTTGCCCAATATGCCCGGCCAGAGGCCGGATAGCTGGTCTATTC
GCTGCGCTAGGCTACACACCGCCCCACCGCTGCGCGGCAGGGGGAAAGGCGGGCAAAGCCCGCTAAACCC
CACACCAAACCCCGCAGAAATACGCTGGAGCGCTTTTAGCCGCTTTAGCGGCCTTTCCCCCTACCCGAAG
GGTGGGGGCGCGTGTGCAGCCCCGCAGGGCCTGTCTCGGTCGATCATTCAGCCCGGCTCATCCTTCTGGC
GTGGCGGCAGACCGAACAAGGCGCGGTCGTGGTCGCGTTCAAGGTACGCATCCATTGCCGCCATGAGCCG
ATCCTCCGGCCACTCGCTGCTGTTCACCTTGGCCAAAATCATGGCCCCCACCAGCACCTTGCGCCTTGTT
TCGTTCTTGCGCTCTTGCTGCTGTTCCCTTGCCCGCACCCGCTGAATTTCGGCATTGATTCGCGCTCGTT
GTTCTTCGAGCTTGGCCAGCCGATCCGCCGCCTTGTTGCTCCCCTTAACCATCTTGACACCCCATTGTTA
ATGTGCTGTCTCGTAGGCTATCATGGAGGCACAGCGGCGGCAATCCCGACCCTACTTTGTAGGGGAGGGC
GCACTTACCGGTTTCTCTTCGAGAAACTGGCCTAACGGCCACCCTTCGGGCGGTGCGCTCTCCGAGGGCC
ATTGCATGGAGCCGAAAAGCAAAAGCAACAGCGAGGCAGCATGGCGATTTATCACCTTACGGCGAAAACC
GGCAGCAGGTCGGGCGGCCAATCGGCCAGGGCCAAGGCCGACTTTATCCAGCGCGAAGGCAAGTATGCCC
GCGACATGGATGAAGTCTTGCACGCCGAATCCGGGCACATGCCGGAGTTCGTCGAGCGGCCCGCCGACTA
CTGGGATGCTGCCGACCTGTATGAACGCGCCAATGGGCGGCTGTTCAAGGAGGTCGAATTTGCCCTGCCG
GTCGAGCTGACCCTCGACCAGCAGAAGGCGCTGGCGTCCGAGTTCGCCCAGCACCTGACCGGTGCCGAGC
GCCTGCCGTATACGCTGGCCATCCATGCCGGTGGCGGCGAGAACCCGCACTGCCACCTGATGATCTCCGA
GCGGATCAATGACGGCATCGAGCGGCCCGCCGCTCAGTGGTTCAAGCGGTACAACGGCAAGACCCCGGAG
AAGGGCGGGGCACAGAAGACCGAAGCGCTCAAGCCCAAGGCATGGCTTGAGCAGACCCGCGAGGCATGGG
CCGACCATGCCAACCGGGCATTAGAGCGGGCTGGCCACGACGCCCGCATTGACCACAGAACACTTGAGGC
GCAGGGCATCGAGCGCCTGCCCGGTGTTCACCTGGGGCCGAACGTGGTGGAGATGGAAGGCCGGGGCATC
CGCACCGACCGGGCAGACGTGGCCCTGAACATCGACACCGCCAACGCCCAGATCATCGACTTACAGGAAT
ACCGGGAGGCAATAGACCATGAACGCAATCGACAGAGTGAAGAAATCCAGAGGCATCAACGAGTTAGCGG
AGCAGATCGAACCGCTGGCCCAGAGCATGGCGACACTGGCCGACGAAGCCCGGCAGGTCATGAGCCAGAC
CCAGCAGGCCAGCGAGGCGCAGGCGGCGGAGTGGCTGAAAGCCCAGCGCCAGACAGGGGCGGCATGGGTG
GAGCTGGCCAAAGAGTTGCGGGAGGTAGCCGCCGAGGTGAGCAGCGCCGCGCAGAGCGCCCGGAGCGCGT
CGCGGGGGTGGCACTGGAAGCTATGGCTAACCGTGATGCTGGCTTCCATGATGCCTACGGTGGTGCTGCT
GATCGCATCGTTGCTCTTGCTCGACCTGACGCCACTGACAACCGAGGACGGCTCGATCTGGCTGCGCTTG
GTGGCCCGATGAAGAACGACAGGACTTTGCAGGCCATAGGCCGACAGCTCAAGGCCATGGGCTGTGAGCG
CTTCGATATCGGCGTCAGGGACGCCACCACCGGCCAGATGATGAACCGGGAATGGTCAGCCGCCGAAGTG
CTCCAGAACACGCCATGGCTCAAGCGGATGAATGCCCAGGGCAATGACGTGTATATCAGGCCCGCCGAGC
AGGAGCGGCATGGTCTGGTGCTGGTGGACGACCTCAGCGAGTTTGACCTGGATGACATGAAAGCCGAGGG
CCGGGAGCCTGCCCTGGTAGTGGAAACCAGCCCGAAGAACTATCAGGCATGGGTCAAGGTGGCCGACGCC
GCAGGCGGTGAACTTCGGGGGCAGATTGCCCGGACGCTGGCCAGCGAGTACGACGCCGACCCGGCCAGCG
CCGACAGCCGCCACTATGGCCGCTTGGCGGGCTTCACCAACCGCAAGGACAAGCACACCACCCGCGCCGG
TTATCAGCCGTGGGTGCTGCTGCGTGAATCCAAGGGCAAGACCGCCACCGCTGGCCCGGCGCTGGTGCAG
CAGGCTGGCCAGCAGATCGAGCAGGCCCAGCGGCAGCAGGAGAAGGCCCGCAGGCTGGCCAGCCTCGAAC
TGCCCGAGCGGCAGCTTAGCCGCCACCGGCGCACGGCGCTGGACGAGTACCGCAGCGAGATGGCCGGGCT
GGTCAAGCGCTTCGGTGATGACCTCAGCAAGTGCGACTTTATCGCCGCGCAGAAGCTGGCCAGCCGGGGC
CGCAGTGCCGAGGAAATCGGCAAGGCCATGGCCGAGGCCAGCCCAGCGCTGGCAGAGCGCAAGCCCGGCC
ACGAAGCGGATTACATCGAGCGCACCGTCAGCAAGGTCATGGGTCTGCCCAGCGTCCAGCTTGCGCGGGC
CGAGCTGGCACGGGCACCGGCACCCCGCCAGCGAGGCATGGACAGGGGCGGGCCAGATTTCAGCATGTAG
TGCTTGCGTTGGTACTCACGCCTGTTATACTATGAGTACTCACGCACAGAAGGGGGTTTTATGGAATACG
AAAAAAGCGCTTCAGGGTCGGTCTACCTGATCAAAAGTGACAAGGGCTATTGGTTGCCCGGTGGCTTTGG
TTATACGTCAAACAAGGCCGAGGCTGGCCGCTTTTCAGTCGCTGATATGGCCAGCCTTAACCTTGACGGC
TGCACCTTGTCCTTGTTCCGCGAAGACAAGCCTTTCGGCCCCGGCAAGTTTCTCGGTGACTGATATGAAA
GACCAAAAGGACAAGCAGACCGGCGACCTGCTGGCCAGCCCTGACGCTGTACGCCAAGCGCGATATGCCG
AGCGCATGAAGGCCAAAGGGATGCGTCAGCGCAAGTTCTGGCTGACCGACGACGAATACGAGGCGCTGCG
CGAGTGCCTGGAAGAACTCAGAGCGGCGCAGGGCGGGGGTAGTGACCCCGCCAGCGCCTAACCACCAACT
GCCTGCAAAGGAGGCAATCAATGGCTACCCATAAGCCTATCAATATTCTGGAGGCGTTCGCAGCAGCGCC
GCCACCGCTGGACTACGTTTTGCCCAACATGGTGGCCGGTACGGTCGGGGCGCTGGTGTCGCCCGGTGGT
GCCGGTAAATCCATGCTGGCCCTGCAACTGGCCGCACAGATTGCAGGCGGGCCGGATCTGCTGGAGGTGG
GCGAACTGCCCACCGGCCCGGTGATCTACCTGCCCGCCGAAGACCCGCCCACCGCCATTCATCACCGCCT
GCACGCCCTTGGGGCGCACCTCAGCGCCGAGGAACGGCAAGCCGTGGCTGACGGCCTGCTGATCCAGCCG
CTGATCGGCAGCCTGCCCAACATCATGGCCCCGGAGTGGTTCGACGGCCTCAAGCGCGCCGCCGAGGGCC
GCCGCCTGATGGTGCTGGACACGCTGCGCCGGTTCCACATCGAGGAAGAAAACGCCAGCGGCCCCATGGC
CCAGGTCATCGGTCGCATGGAGGCCATCGCCGCCGATACCGGGTGCTCTATCGTGTTCCTGCACCATGCC
AGCAAGGGCGCGGCCATGATGGGCGCAGGCGACCAGCAGCAGGCCAGCCGGGGCAGCTCGGTACTGGTCG
ATAACATCCGCTGGCAGTCCTACCTGTCGAGCATGACCAGCGCCGAGGCCGAGGAATGGGGTGTGGACGA
CGACCAGCGCCGGTTCTTCGTCCGCTTCGGTGTGAGCAAGGCCAACTATGGCGCACCGTTCGCTGATCGG
TGGTTCAGGCGGCATGACGGCGGGGTGCTCAAGCCCGCCGTGCTGGAGAGGCAGCGCAAGAGCAAGGGGG
TGCCCCGTGGTGAAGCCTAAGAACAAGCACAGCCTCAGCCACGTCCGGCACGACCCGGCGCACTGTCTGG
CCCCCGGCCTGTTCCGTGCCCTCAAGCGGGGCGAGCGCAAGCGCAGCAAGCTGGACGTGACGTATGACTA
CGGCGACGGCAAGCGGATCGAGTTCAGCGGCCCGGAGCCGCTGGGCGCTGATGATCTGCGCATCCTGCAA
GGGCTGGTGGCCATGGCTGGGCCTAATGGCCTAGTGCTTGGCCCGGAACCCAAGACCGAAGGCGGACGGC
AGCTCCGGCTGTTCCTGGAACCCAAGTGGGAGGCCGTCACCGCTGATGCCATGGTGGTCAAAGGTAGCTA
TCGGGCGCTGGCAAAGGAAATCGGGGCAGAGGTCGATAGTGGTGGGGCGCTCAAGCACATACAGGACTGC
ATCGAGCGCCTTTGGAAGGTATCCATCATCGCCCAGAATGGCCGCAAGCGGCAGGGGTTTCGGCTGCTGT
CGGAGTACGCCAGCGACGAGGCGGACGGGCGCCTGTACGTGGCCCTGAACCCCTTGATCGCGCAGGCCGT
CATGGGTGGCGGCCAGCATGTGCGCATCAGCATGGACGAGGTGCGGGCGCTGGACAGCGAAACCGCCCGC
CTGCTGCACCAGCGGCTGTGTGGCTGGATCGACCCCGGCAAAACCGGCAAGGCTTCCATAGATACCTTGT
GCGGCTATGTCTGGCCGTCAGAGGCCAGTGGTTCGACCATGCGCAAGCGCCGCCAGCGGGTGCGCGAGGC
GTTGCCGGAGCTGGTCGCGCTGGGCTGGACGGTAACCGAGTTCGCGGCGGGCAAGTACGACATCACCCGG
CCCAAGGCGGCAGGCTGACCCCCCCCACTCTATTGTAAACAAGACATTTTTATCTTTTATATTCAATGGC
TTATTTTCCTGCTAATTGGTAATACCATGAAAAATACCATGCTCAGAAAAGGCTTAACAATATTTTGAAA
AATTGCCTACTGAGCGCTGCCGCACAGCTCCATAGGCCGCTTTCCTGGCTTTGCTTCCAGATGTATGCTC
TTCTGCTCCTGCCGGCCGACTGTCCCTAGTGCTTGGATTCTCACCAATAAAAAACGCCCGGCGGCAACCG
AGCGTTCTGAACAAATCCAGATGGAGTTCTGAGGTCATTACTGGATCTATCAACAGGAGTCCAAGCGAGC
TCGATATCCGTCGGCTTGAACGAATTGTTAGACATTATTTGCCGACTACCTTGGTGATCTCGCCTTTCAC
GTAGTGGACAAATTCTTCCAACTGATCTGCGCGCGAGGCCAAGCGATCTTCTTCTTGTCCAAGATAAGCC
TGTCTAGCTTCAAGTATGACGGGCTGATACTGGGCCGGCAGGCGCTCCATTGCCCAGTCGGCAGCGACAT
CCTTCGGCGCGATTTTGCCGGTTACTGCGCTGTACCAAATGCGGGACAACGTAAGCACTACATTTCGCTC
ATCGCCAGCCCAGTCGGGCGGCGAGTTCCATAGCGTTAAGGTTTCATTTAGCGCCTCAAATAGATCCTGT
TCAGGAACCGGATCAAAGAGTTCCTCCGCCGCTGGACCTACCAAGGCAACGCTATGTTCTCTTGCTTTTG
TCAGCAAGATAGCCAGATCAATGTCGATCGTGGCTGGCTCGAAGATACCTGCAAGAATGTCATTGCGCTG
CCATTCTCCAAATTGCAGTTCGCGCTTAGCTGGATAACGCCACGGAATGATGTCGTCGTGCACAACAATG
GTGACTTCTACAGCGCGGAGAATCTCGCTCTCTCCAGGGGAAGCCGAAGTTTCCAAAAGGTCGTTGATCA
AAGCTCGCCGCGTTGTTTCATCAAGCCTTACGGTCACCGTAACCAGCAAATCAATATCACTGTGTGGCTT
CAGGCCGCCATCCACTGCGGAGCCGTACAAATGTACGGCCAGCAACGTCGGTTCGAGATGGCGCTCGATG
ACGCCAACTACCTCTGATAGTTGAGTCGATACTTCGGCGATCACCGCTTCCCTCATGATGTTTAACTTTG
TTTTAGGGCGACTGCCCTGCTGCGTAACATCGTTGCTGCTCCATAACATCAAACATCGACCCACGGCGTA
ACGCGCTTGCTGCTTGGATGCCCGAGGCATAGACTGTACCCC
